>Addgene plasmid #234890 | CAG-NLS-mScarleti-NLS-IRES-Puromycin | addgene full sequence | sequence record 487094 | Addgene NGS Result
CAACTTTGTATAGAAAAGTTGCTCGACATTGATTATTGACTAGTTATTAATAGTAATCAATTACGGGGTC
ATTAGTTCATAGCCCATATATGGAGTTCCGCGTTACATAACTTACGGTAAATGGCCCGCCTGGCTGACCG
CCCAACGACCCCCGCCCATTGACGTCAATAATGACGTATGTTCCCATAGTAACGCCAATAGGGACTTTCC
ATTGACGTCAATGGGTGGAGTATTTACGGTAAACTGCCCACTTGGCAGTACATCAAGTGTATCATATGCC
AAGTACGCCCCCTATTGACGTCAATGACGGTAAATGGCCCGCCTGGCATTATGCCCAGTACATGACCTTA
TGGGACTTTCCTACTTGGCAGTACATCTACGTATTAGTCATCGCTATTACCATGGTCGAGGTGAGCCCCA
CGTTCTGCTTCACTCTCCCCATCTCCCCCCCCTCCCCACCCCCAATTTTGTATTTATTTATTTTTTAATT
ATTTTGTGCAGCGATGGGGGCGGGGGGGGGGGGGGGGCGCGCGCCAGGCGGGGCGGGGCGGGGCGAGGGG
CGGGGCGGGGCGAGGCGGAGAGGTGCGGCGGCAGCCAATCAGAGCGGCGCGCTCCGAAAGTTTCCTTTTA
TGGCGAGGCGGCGGCGGCGGCGGCCCTATAAAAAGCGAAGCGCGCGGCGGGCGGGAGTCGCTGCGCGCTG
CCTTCGCCCCGTGCCCCGCTCCGCCGCCGCCTCGCGCCGCCCGCCCCGGCTCTGACTGACCGCGTTACTC
CCACAGGTGAGCGGGCGGGACGGCCCTTCTCCTCCGGGCTGTAATTAGCGCTTGGTTTAATGACGGCTTG
TTTCTTTTCTGTGGCTGCGTGAAAGCCTTGAGGGGCTCCGGGAGGGCCCTTTGTGCGGGGGGAGCGGCTC
GGGGGGTGCGTGCGTGTGTGTGTGCGTGGGGAGCGCCGCGTGCGGCTCCGCGCTGCCCGGCGGCTGTGAG
CGCTGCGGGCGCGGCGCGGGGCTTTGTGCGCTCCGCAGTGTGCGCGAGGGGAGCGCGGCCGGGGGCGGTG
CCCCGCGGTGCGGGGGGGGCTGCGAGGGGAACAAAGGCTGCGTGCGGGGTGTGTGCGTGGGGGGGTGAGC
AGGGGGTGTGGGCGCGTCGGTCGGGCTGCAACCCCCCCTGCACCCCCCTCCCCGAGTTGCTGAGCACGGC
CCGGCTTCGGGTGCGGGGCTCCGTACGGGGCGTGGCGCGGGGCTCGCCGTGCCGGGCGGGGGGTGGCGGC
AGGTGGGGGTGCCGGGCGGGGCGGGGCCGCCTCGGGCCGGGGAGGGCTCGGGGGAGGGGCGCGGCGGCCC
CCGGAGCGCCGGCGGCTGTCGAGGCGCGGCGAGCCGCAGCCATTGCCTTTTATGGTAATCGTGCGAGAGG
GCGCAGGGACTTCCTTTGTCCCAAATCTGTGCGGAGCCGAAATCTGGGAGGCGCCGCCGCACCCCCTCTA
GCGGGCGCGGGGCGAAGCGGTGCGGCGCCGGCAGGAAGGAAATGGGCGGGGAGGGCCTTCGTGCGTCGCC
GCGCCGCCGTCCCCTTCTCCCTCTCCAGCCTCGGGGCTGTCCGCGGGGGGACGGCTGCCTTCGGGGGGGA
CGGGGCAGGGCGGGGTTCGGCTTCTGGCGTGTGACCGGCGGCTCTAGAGCCTCTGCTAACCATGTTCATG
CCTTCTTCTTTTTCCTACAGCTCCTGGGCAACGTGCTGGTTATTGTGCTGTCTCATCATTTTGGCAAAGA
ATTGCAAGTTTGTACAAAAAAGCAGGCTGCCACCATGCCAAAAAAGAAGAGAAAGGTAATGGTGAGCAAG
GGCGAGGCAGTGATCAAGGAGTTCATGCGGTTCAAGGTGCACATGGAGGGCTCCATGAACGGCCACGAGT
TCGAGATCGAGGGCGAGGGCGAGGGCCGCCCCTACGAGGGCACCCAGACCGCCAAGCTGAAGGTGACCAA
GGGTGGCCCCCTGCCCTTCTCCTGGGACATCCTGTCCCCTCAGTTCATGTACGGCTCCAGGGCCTTCATC
AAGCACCCCGCCGACATCCCCGACTACTATAAGCAGTCCTTCCCCGAGGGCTTCAAGTGGGAGCGCGTGA
TGAACTTCGAGGACGGCGGCGCCGTGACCGTGACCCAGGACACCTCCCTGGAGGACGGCACCCTGATCTA
CAAGGTGAAGCTCCGCGGCACCAACTTCCCTCCTGACGGCCCCGTAATGCAGAAGAAGACAATGGGCTGG
GAAGCGTCCACCGAGCGGTTGTACCCCGAGGACGGCGTGCTGAAGGGCGACATTAAGATGGCCCTGCGCC
TGAAGGACGGCGGCCGCTACCTGGCGGACTTCAAGACCACCTACAAGGCCAAGAAGCCCGTGCAGATGCC
CGGCGCCTACAACGTCGACCGCAAGTTGGACATCACCTCCCACAACGAGGACTACACCGTGGTGGAACAG
TACGAACGCTCCGAGGGCCGCCACTCCACCGGCGGCATGGACGAGCTGTACAAGCCTGCTGCCAAGAGGG
TCAAGTTGGACTAGACCCAGCTTTCTTGTACAAAGTGGGCCCCTCTCCCTCCCCCCCCCCTAACGTTACT
GGCCGAAGCCGCTTGGAATAAGGCCGGTGTGCGTTTGTCTATATGTTATTTTCCACCATATTGCCGTCTT
TTGGCAATGTGAGGGCCCGGAAACCTGGCCCTGTCTTCTTGACGAGCATTCCTAGGGGTCTTTCCCCTCT
CGCCAAAGGAATGCAAGGTCTGTTGAATGTCGTGAAGGAAGCAGTTCCTCTGGAAGCTTCTTGAAGACAA
ACAACGTCTGTAGCGACCCTTTGCAGGCAGCGGAACCCCCCACCTGGCGACAGGTGCCTCTGCGGCCAAA
AGCCACGTGTATAAGATACACCTGCAAAGGCGGCACAACCCCAGTGCCACGTTGTGAGTTGGATAGTTGT
GGAAAGAGTCAAATGGCTCTCCTCAAGCGTATTCAACAAGGGGCTGAAGGATGCCCAGAAGGTACCCCAT
TGTATGGGATCTGATCTGGGGCCTCGGTGCACATGCTTTACATGTGTTTAGTCGAGGTTAAAAAAACGTC
TAGGCCCCCCGAACCACGGGGACGTGGTTTTCCTTTGAAAAACACGATGATAATATGGCCACAACCATGA
CCGAGTACAAGCCCACGGTGCGCCTCGCCACCCGCGACGACGTCCCCAGGGCCGTACGCACCCTCGCCGC
CGCGTTCGCCGACTACCCCGCCACGCGCCACACCGTCGATCCGGACCGCCACATCGAGCGGGTCACCGAG
CTGCAAGAACTCTTCCTCACGCGCGTCGGGCTCGACATCGGCAAGGTGTGGGTCGCGGACGACGGCGCCG
CGGTGGCGGTCTGGACCACGCCGGAGAGCGTCGAAGCGGGGGCGGTGTTCGCCGAGATCGGCCCGCGCAT
GGCCGAGTTGAGCGGTTCCCGGCTGGCCGCGCAGCAACAGATGGAAGGCCTCCTGGCGCCGCACCGGCCC
AAGGAGCCCGCGTGGTTCCTGGCCACCGTCGGCGTCTCGCCCGACCACCAGGGCAAGGGTCTGGGCAGCG
CCGTCGTGCTCCCCGGAGTGGAGGCGGCCGAGCGCGCCGGGGTGCCCGCCTTCCTGGAGACCTCCGCGCC
CCGCAACCTCCCCTTCTACGAGCGGCTCGGCTTCACCGTCACCGCCGACGTCGAGGTGCCCGAAGGACCG
CGCACCTGGTGCATGACCCGCAAGCCCGGTGCCTGACAACTTTATTATACATAGTTGATGGCCGGCCGCT
TCGAGCAGACATGATAAGATACATTGATGAGTTTGGACAAACCACAACTAGAATGCAGTGAAAAAAATGC
TTTATTTGTGAAATTTGTGATGCTATTGCTTTATTTGTAACCATTATAAGCTGCAATAAACAAGTTAACA
ACAACAATTGCATTCATTTTATGTTTCAGGTTCAGGGGGAGGTGTGGGAGGTTTTTTAAAGCAAGTAAAA
CCTCTACAAATGTGGTAGCGGCCGCGGCGCTCTTCCGCTTCCTCGCTCACTGACTCGCTGCGCTCGGTCG
TTCGGCTGCGGCGAGCGGTATCAGCTCACTCAAAGGCGGTAATACGGTTATCCACAGAATCAGGGGATAA
CGCAGGAAAGAACATGTGAGCAAAAGGCCAGCAAAAGGCCAGGAACCGTAAAAAGGCCGCGTTGCTGGCG
TTTTTCCATAGGCTCCGCCCCCCTGACGAGCATCACAAAAATCGACGCTCAAGTCAGAGGTGGCGAAACC
CGACAGGACTATAAAGATACCAGGCGTTTCCCCCTGGAAGCTCCCTCGTGCGCTCTCCTGTTCCGACCCT
GCCGCTTACCGGATACCTGTCCGCCTTTCTCTCTTCGGGAAGCGTGGCGCTTTCTCATAGCTCACGCTGT
AGGTATCTCAGTTCGGTGTAGGTCGTTCGCTCCAAGCTGGGCTGTGTGCACGAACCCCCCGTTCAGCCCG
ACCGCTGCGCCTTATCCGGTAACTATCGTCTTGAGTCCAACCCGGTAAGACACGACTTATCGCCACTGGC
AGCAGCCACTGGTAACAGGATTAGCAGAGCGAGGTATGTAGGCGGTGCTACAGAGTTCTTGAAGTGGTGG
CCTAACTACGGCTACACTAGAAGAACAGTATTTGGTATCTGCGCTCTGCTGAAGCCAGTTACCTTCGGAA
AAAGAGTTGGTAGCTCTTGATCCGGCAAACAAACCACCGCTGGTAGCGGTGGTTTTTTTGTTTGCAAGCA
GCAGATTACGCGCAGAAAAAAAGGATCTCAAGAAGATCCTTTGATCTTTTCTACGGGGTCTGACGCTCAG
TGGAACGAAAACTCACGTTAAGGGATTTTGGTCATGAGATTATCAAAAAGGATCTTCACCTAGATCCTTT
TAAATTAAAAATGAAGTTTTAAATCAATCTAAAGTATATATGAGTAAACTTGGTCTGACAGTTACCAATG
CTTAATCAGTGAGGCACCTATCTCAGCGATCTGTCTATTTCGTTCATCCATAGTTGCCTGACTCCCCGTC
GTGTAGATAACTACGATACGGGAGGGCTTACCATCTGGCCCCAGTGCTGCAATGATACCGCGAGACCCAC
GCTCACCGGCTCCAGATTTATCAGCAATAAACCAGCCAGCCGGAAGGGCCGAGCGCAGAAGTGGTCCTGC
AACTTTATCCGCCTCCATCCAGTCTATTAATTGTTGCCGGGAAGCTAGAGTAAGTAGTTCGCCAGTTAAT
AGTTTGCGCAACGTTGTTGCCATTGCTACAGGCATCGTGGTGTCACGCTCGTCGTTTGGTATGGCTTCAT
TCAGCTCCGGTTCCCAACGATCAAGGCGAGTTACATGATCCCCCATGTTGTGCAAAAAAGCGGTTAGCTC
CTTCGGTCCTCCGATCGTTGTCAGAAGTAAGTTGGCCGCAGTGTTATCACTCATGGTTATGGCAGCACTG
CATAATTCTCTTACTGTCATGCCATCCGTAAGATGCTTTTCTGTGACTGGTGAGTACTCAACCAAGTCAT
TCTGAGAATAGTGTATGCGGCGACCGAGTTGCTCTTGCCCGGCGTCAATACGGGATAATACCGCGCCACA
TAGCAGAACTTTAAAAGTGCTCATCATTGGAAAACGTTCTTCGGGGCGAAAACTCTCAAGGATCTTACCG
CTGTTGAGATCCAGTTCGATGTAACCCACTCGTGCACCCAACTGATCTTCAGCATCTTTTACTTTCACCA
GCGTTTCTGGGTGAGCAAAAACAGGAAGGCAAAATGCCGCAAAAAAGGGAATAAGGGCGACACGGAAATG
TTGAATACTCATACTCTTCCTTTTTCAATATTATTGAAGCATTTATCAGGGTTATTGTCTCATGAGCGGA
TACATATTTGAATGTATTTAGAAAAATAAACAAATAGGGGTTCCGCGCACATTTCCCCGAAAAGTGCCAC
CTGACGTCTAAGAAACCATTATTATCATGACATTAACCTATAAAAATAGGCGTATCACGAGGCCCTTTCG
TCGGCGCGCCGCGGCCGC
Features (pLannotate 1.2.2; 17 found; start..end, strand, type, name):
      1..21      +  protein_bind   attB4: mutant version of attB; core recombination site for the Gateway® BP reaction BP Clonase™
     25..404     +  enhancer       CMV enhancer: human cytomegalovirus immediate early enhancer
    406..683     +  promoter       chicken β-actin promoter: No description available
    684..1700    +  intron         chimeric intron: chimera between introns from chicken β-actin and rabbit β-globin
   1755..1775    +  protein_bind   attB1: mutant version of attB; core recombination site for the Gateway® BP reaction BP Clonase™
   1788..1808    +  CDS            SV40 NLS: nuclear localization signal of SV40 (simian virus 40) large T antigen
   1809..2504    +  CDS            mScarlet-I: mScarlet-I is a basic (constitutively fluorescent) red fluorescent protein published in 2016, derived from synthetic construct. It is reported to be a rapidly-maturing monomer with moderate acid sensitivity.
   2505..2531    +  CDS            c-myc NLS: nuclear localization signal of human c-Myc proto-oncogene (Dang and Lee, 1988)
   2538..2558    -  protein_bind   attB2: mutant version of attB; core recombination site for the Gateway® BP reaction BP Clonase™
   2671..3133    +  misc_feature   IRES: internal ribosome entry site (IRES) of the encephalomyocarditis virus (EMCV)
   3147..3746    +  CDS            PuroR: puromycin N-acetyltransferase; pac from Streptomyces alboniger; confers resistance to puromycin
   3747..3767    -  protein_bind   attB3: mutant version of attB; core recombination site for the Gateway® BP reaction BP Clonase™
   3795..3916    -  polyA_signal   SV40 poly(A) signal: SV40 polyadenylation signal
   3939..4007    -  CDS            large T antigen (fragment): large T antigen from SV40 (simian virus 40)
   4203..4791    -  rep_origin     ori: high-copy-number ColE1/pMB1/pBR322/pUC origin of replication
   4962..5822    -  CDS            AmpR: β-lactamase; bla; confers resistance to ampicillin, carbenicillin, and related antibiotics
   5823..5927    -  promoter       AmpR promoter: bla
