[The description below was written by a language model from this plasmid's Addgene catalogue record and pLannotate feature annotations shown in this document.]
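Description:
CAG-NLS-mScarleti-NLS-IRES-Puromycin is a 6,038 nt non-viral mammalian expression plasmid built on the pRP[Exp] backbone, a commercially generated vector assembled by multisite Gateway cloning. The attB4, attB1, attB2 and attB3 sites that separate the promoter, reporter and selection modules are left over from that assembly. In bacteria it is maintained through a high-copy ColE1/pUC-type origin and an ampicillin resistance gene (β-lactamase) driven by its own bla promoter.

The payload is a single bicistronic transcription unit. The CAG promoter, annotated as the CMV immediate early enhancer, the chicken β-actin promoter and a chimeric β-actin/β-globin intron, provides strong constitutive expression in a wide range of mammalian cell types. The first open reading frame encodes the fast-maturing monomeric red fluorescent protein mScarlet-I. It is flanked by an SV40 large T antigen NLS at the N-terminus and a c-Myc NLS at the C-terminus, so the fluorescence is concentrated in the nucleus. Downstream, an EMCV IRES allows cap-independent translation of puromycin N-acetyltransferase from the same mRNA, which links drug resistance to reporter expression. An SV40 polyadenylation signal follows the cassette. The annotation places it and a short adjacent large T antigen fragment on the reverse strand, and the fragment is probably a remnant of the SV40 segment that carries the poly(A) signal.

The stated purpose is to express a nuclear red fluorophore in mammalian cells. Puromycin selection enriches for transfected or stably expressing cells. A nuclear marker of this kind is commonly used for identifying, segmenting and tracking individual cells in live imaging, although the record does not spell out a specific application.
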