Addgene plasmid #234890: CAG-NLS-mScarleti-NLS-IRES-Puromycin
Purpose: Expressed a nuclear mScarleti fluorophoro in mammalian cells
Depositing lab: Nancy Papalopulu. Depositing organization: University of Manchester. Publication: NGN3 oscillatory expression controls the timing of human pancreatic endocrine differentiation. Miller A, Biga V, Rowntree A, Chhatriwala M, Woods F, Noble B, Marinopoulou E, Kamath A, Vallier L, Papalopulu N. Dev Cell. 2025 Sep 22;60(18):2518-2532.e9. doi: 10.1016/j.devcel.2025.06.004. Epub 2025 Jun 25. PubMed 40570854.
Backbone
  Vector backbone: pRP[Exp]
  Vector type: Mammalian Expression
  Selectable markers: Puromycin
Growth in bacteria
  Bacterial resistance: Ampicillin, 100 μg/mL
  Growth temperature: 37°C
  Growth strain: DH5alpha
  Copy number: High Copy
Gene/Insert
  Gene/Insert name: mScarleti
  Species: Synthetic
  Promoter: CAG
  Tag / fusion protein: NLS on N- and C- terminals
  Cloning method: Gateway Cloning
  Sequencing primers: 5′ N/A
Resource information
  A portion of this plasmid was derived from a plasmid made by: Created by Vector Builder
Terms and licenses: Academic/Nonprofit Terms; Industry Terms: Not Available to Industry
Depositor comments: Please visit https://doi.org/10.1101/2024.01.10.574974 for bioRxiv preprint.
How to cite: CAG-NLS-mScarleti-NLS-IRES-Puromycin was a gift from Nancy Papalopulu (Addgene plasmid # 234890 ; http://n2t.net/addgene:234890 ; RRID:Addgene_234890)
